Addgene plasmid #212531: pTwist-SARS-CoV-2 Spike-deltaC18 F486P
Purpose: Encodes SARS-CoV-2 spike F486P for pseudovirus production
Depositing lab: Alejandro Balazs. Depositing organization: Massachusetts General Hospital. Publication: Ongoing evolution of SARS-CoV-2 drives escape from mRNA vaccine-induced humoral immunity. Roederer AL, Cao Y, Denis KS, Sheehan ML, Li CJ, Lam EC, Gregory DJ, Poznansky MC, Iafrate AJ, Canaday DH, Gravenstein S, Garcia-Beltran WF, Balazs AB. medRxiv [Preprint]. 2024 Mar 7:2024.03.05.24303815. doi: 10.1101/2024.03.05.24303815. PubMed 38496628.
Backbone
  Vector backbone: pTwist-CMV-BetaGlobin-WPRE-Neo
  Backbone manufacturer: Twist
  Vector type: Mammalian Expression
Growth in bacteria
  Bacterial resistance: Ampicillin, 100 μg/mL
  Growth temperature: 37°C
  Growth strain: DH5alpha
  Copy number: High Copy
Gene/Insert
  Gene/Insert name: SARS-CoV-2 Spike F486P
  Species: Severe acute respiratory syndrome coronavirus 2
  Mutation: F486P
  Entrez Gene: S (a.k.a. GU280_gp02, spike glycoprotein)
  Promoter: CAG
  Cloning method: Ligation Independent Cloning
Terms and licenses: Academic/Nonprofit Terms; Industry Terms: Not Available to Industry
Depositor comments: Please visit https://www.medrxiv.org/content/10.1101/2024.03.05.24303815v1 for medRxiv preprint.
How to cite: pTwist-SARS-CoV-2 Spike-deltaC18 F486P was a gift from Alejandro Balazs (Addgene plasmid # 212531 ; http://n2t.net/addgene:212531 ; RRID:Addgene_212531)
