[The description below was written by a language model from this plasmid's Addgene catalogue record and pLannotate feature annotations shown in this document.]
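Description:
pTwist-SARS-CoV-2 Spike-deltaC18 F486P is a mammalian expression plasmid of about 10.5 kb, built on the Twist pTwist-CMV-BetaGlobin-WPRE-Neo backbone. It encodes the SARS-CoV-2 spike glycoprotein carrying the F486P substitution. As the name indicates, the spike lacks the last 18 residues of its cytoplasmic tail (deltaC18), a truncation commonly used to improve spike incorporation into pseudotyped particles. The plasmid is maintained in E. coli through a high-copy ColE1/pUC-type origin and an ampicillin resistance (β-lactamase) gene.

The spike open reading frame sits downstream of a CMV enhancer, CMV promoter elements and a truncated human β-globin intron, which promotes splicing-enhanced expression. The catalogue entry lists the promoter as CAG, whereas the backbone name and the annotated features point to a CMV enhancer/promoter with a β-globin intron, so this discrepancy should be noted. A WPRE follows the coding sequence to boost transcript stability and expression. Next comes an SV40 polyadenylation signal, although this is annotated on the reverse strand. Short β-globin insulator elements and bacterial and T7 terminators flank the expression unit and help isolate it from neighbouring transcription. A separate cassette of SV40 early promoter, neomycin phosphotransferase and bGH polyadenylation signal allows G418 selection in mammalian cells.

According to the record, the plasmid supplies the spike envelope protein for pseudovirus production. It would be co-transfected with packaging and reporter constructs that are not part of this plasmid. The associated study examined how evolving SARS-CoV-2 spike mutations escape the antibody response elicited by mRNA vaccines, so this single-mutant spike is suited to neutralisation assays that test the contribution of F486P.
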