Features (pLannotate 1.2.2; 21 found; start..end, strand, type, name):
      2..3766    +  CDS            S: SPIKE_SARS2 - Experimental evidence at protein level: Swiss-Prot protein existence level 1. [Spike glycoprotein]: May down-regulate host tetherin (BST2) by lysosomal degradation, thereby counteracting its antiviral activity. From Severe acute respiratory syndrome coronavirus 2 (2019-nCoV) (SARS-CoV-2).
   3840..4428    +  misc_feature   WPRE: woodchuck hepatitis virus posttranscriptional regulatory element
   4481..4602    -  polyA_signal   SV40 poly(A) signal: SV40 polyadenylation signal
   4625..4694    -  CDS            large T antigen (fragment): large T antigen from SV40 (simian virus 40)
   4717..4763    +  terminator     T7 terminator: transcription terminator for bacteriophage T7 RNA polymerase
   4793..4929    +  terminator     rrnG terminator: transcription terminator from the E. coli ribosomal RNA rrnG operon (Albrechtsen et al., 1991)
   4974..5045    +  misc_feature   3' β-globin insulator: insulator downstream of the human β-globin locus (Farrell et al., 2002)
   5090..5286    +  promoter       SV40 promoter: SV40 early promoter
   5300..6091    +  CDS            neo: KKA2_KLEPN - Also known as kan, nptII. Experimental evidence at protein level: Swiss-Prot protein existence level 1. Resistance to kanamycin, neomycin, paromomycin, ribostamycin, butirosin and gentamicin B. From Klebsiella pneumoniae.
   6105..6329    +  polyA_signal   bGH poly(A) signal: bovine growth hormone polyadenylation signal
   6525..7113    -  rep_origin     ori: high-copy-number ColE1/pMB1/pBR322/pUC origin of replication
   7285..7349    -  CDS            bla(M) (fragment): β-lactamase lacking the signal sequence; bla(M); allows cytosolic expression of β-lactamase
   7859..8719    +  CDS            AmpR: β-lactamase; bla; confers resistance to ampicillin, carbenicillin, and related antibiotics
   8732..8868    +  terminator     rrnG terminator: transcription terminator from the E. coli ribosomal RNA rrnG operon (Albrechtsen et al., 1991)
   9020..9091    +  misc_feature   5' β-globin insulator: insulator upstream of the human β-globin locus (Farrell et al., 2002)
   9096..9142    -  terminator     T7 terminator: transcription terminator for bacteriophage T7 RNA polymerase
   9160..9208    -  polyA_signal   poly(A) signal: synthetic polyadenylation signal
   9289..9592    +  enhancer       CMV enhancer: human cytomegalovirus immediate early enhancer
   9665..9682    -  promoter       CMV promoter (fragment): human cytomegalovirus (CMV) immediate early promoter
   9745..9796    +  promoter       CMVd2 promoter: truncated human cytomegalovirus (CMV) immediate early promoter that yields moderately reduced expression relative to the full-length promoter
   9930..10405   +  intron         β-globin intron: internally truncated intron from human β-globin
>Addgene plasmid #212531 | pTwist-SARS-CoV-2 Spike-deltaC18 F486P | addgene full sequence | sequence record 431558 | Addgene NGS Result
CATGTTTGTGTTCCTCGTTCTCCTGCCCCTCGTTTCTTCCCAATGCGTGAACCTCACAACTAGAACGCAG
CTCCCACCCGCTTACACGAACTCTTTTACTCGTGGAGTATACTATCCCGATAAAGTCTTTAGGTCCAGTG
TCCTTCATTCTACTCAAGACCTTTTCCTGCCATTCTTCTCAAATGTCACCTGGTTCCATGCTATCCACGT
TTCTGGCACCAACGGAACTAAACGATTTGATAATCCCGTCTTGCCATTTAACGATGGCGTATACTTTGCC
TCAACGGAGAAGTCCAACATTATCCGGGGATGGATATTTGGCACCACCCTGGACTCCAAGACACAGTCTC
TCCTCATTGTGAACAACGCCACCAATGTCGTCATCAAAGTCTGTGAATTTCAATTTTGTAACGATCCCTT
TCTCGGGGTTTATTATCATAAGAATAACAAGTCTTGGATGGAGTCAGAGTTCCGCGTTTACAGTTCCGCT
AACAACTGTACTTTTGAGTACGTTTCCCAACCATTTCTCATGGATCTTGAAGGGAAGCAAGGCAACTTCA
AGAATCTCCGCGAATTTGTGTTTAAGAATATAGACGGCTACTTCAAAATTTATAGCAAGCATACCCCGAT
AAATCTGGTTCGGGATCTCCCTCAAGGCTTCTCCGCGTTGGAACCCCTCGTGGACTTGCCGATTGGCATC
AACATCACCCGGTTCCAAACCCTTCTTGCCCTTCATCGAAGCTACCTCACGCCTGGCGACAGTAGTAGTG
GTTGGACAGCGGGCGCAGCAGCCTACTATGTGGGATATTTGCAACCACGCACCTTTCTTCTCAAATATAA
CGAAAACGGAACAATTACCGATGCCGTAGACTGTGCCCTCGATCCCCTGTCCGAAACTAAATGCACACTC
AAGTCCTTCACAGTTGAGAAAGGCATATACCAAACCAGTAACTTCCGCGTCCAACCCACCGAATCCATTG
TTCGATTCCCTAACATCACCAATTTGTGTCCTTTCGGTGAAGTATTTAATGCCACTCGATTTGCATCAGT
TTATGCCTGGAATCGCAAGCGAATATCAAATTGTGTTGCAGATTATAGTGTCCTGTATAATAGCGCATCA
TTCAGCACTTTTAAGTGTTATGGGGTCAGCCCTACGAAATTGAATGACTTGTGTTTTACCAACGTTTACG
CAGATTCTTTCGTCATACGCGGCGACGAAGTCCGACAGATTGCACCGGGGCAAACCGGAAAGATAGCAGA
CTATAATTATAAGTTGCCGGATGACTTCACCGGCTGCGTTATAGCATGGAACTCCAATAATCTCGATTCA
AAAGTCGGCGGCAACTATAATTATCTTTACCGCCTGTTTCGCAAGTCAAATCTGAAGCCCTTTGAACGTG
ACATCTCCACCGAAATTTATCAAGCTGGCAGCACCCCATGTAATGGAGTGGAAGGGCCTAACTGTTATTT
TCCCCTTCAATCATACGGATTTCAACCAACAAATGGGGTGGGCTATCAACCATATCGGGTGGTAGTCTTG
AGCTTTGAGCTGCTCCACGCACCGGCTACAGTTTGCGGACCGAAGAAAAGCACTAACCTGGTGAAGAATA
AATGTGTGAACTTCAACTTTAATGGGCTCACCGGAACAGGGGTGCTGACAGAATCAAACAAGAAATTTCT
CCCTTTTCAACAATTTGGTAGAGACATTGCCGATACCACAGATGCCGTCCGCGATCCGCAAACACTGGAA
ATCCTCGATATAACACCCTGTAGCTTCGGCGGGGTCAGCGTGATAACTCCCGGAACGAACACATCCAACC
AAGTGGCTGTCCTGTATCAAGATGTCAACTGTACCGAAGTCCCTGTGGCGATACACGCCGACCAACTGAC
ACCCACCTGGAGAGTCTACTCAACAGGTTCCAATGTCTTTCAAACTAGAGCGGGTTGTCTCATTGGCGCT
GAGCATGTCAATAATTCATACGAATGTGATATTCCTATTGGGGCAGGAATCTGTGCGTCTTATCAAACTC
AAACGAACTCACCACGGCGCGCTCGCTCAGTAGCCAGCCAGTCCATAATCGCCTATACCATGAGTCTCGG
GGCTGAGAACTCCGTGGCTTATTCAAACAATTCCATCGCAATCCCAACTAACTTTACCATTAGCGTTACC
ACGGAAATCTTGCCCGTCAGCATGACTAAGACGAGCGTAGACTGTACGATGTATATCTGTGGGGATTCCA
CCGAGTGTAGCAACCTCTTGCTTCAATACGGGTCTTTCTGTACTCAACTCAACCGAGCATTGACCGGAAT
TGCGGTCGAACAAGACAAGAATACCCAAGAGGTGTTCGCACAAGTAAAGCAAATATACAAAACGCCGCCA
ATCAAAGATTTTGGCGGGTTTAATTTTAGCCAAATACTGCCAGACCCATCTAAGCCTTCAAAACGCAGCT
TTATCGAGGATCTGCTGTTCAACAAAGTTACGTTGGCTGACGCGGGTTTCATTAAGCAGTATGGGGATTG
TTTGGGAGACATTGCGGCCCGCGACCTTATCTGTGCTCAAAAATTCAATGGGTTGACAGTTCTGCCCCCT
CTGCTCACTGATGAGATGATTGCACAGTATACATCAGCATTGTTGGCAGGAACCATTACATCCGGCTGGA
CTTTTGGCGCGGGTGCGGCCCTTCAAATACCTTTCGCTATGCAAATGGCTTACAGATTCAATGGGATTGG
TGTCACGCAAAATGTATTGTATGAAAATCAGAAGCTGATCGCTAATCAATTTAACAGCGCGATTGGCAAG
ATCCAAGATTCACTGTCAAGCACAGCGTCCGCCCTCGGCAAACTCCAAGATGTTGTGAATCAAAACGCCC
AGGCCCTGAATACCCTCGTGAAGCAACTGAGTTCTAACTTCGGCGCAATCTCCAGCGTCCTCAACGACAT
ATTGTCCAGACTTGATAAGGTGGAAGCCGAGGTGCAAATTGATCGGCTCATCACAGGCAGGCTCCAGTCA
CTCCAAACTTATGTGACACAACAGTTGATCCGGGCTGCTGAGATACGAGCAAGCGCCAACCTGGCCGCCA
CTAAAATGTCAGAGTGCGTGCTCGGGCAGTCCAAACGGGTTGACTTTTGTGGCAAGGGCTATCACTTGAT
GTCCTTCCCCCAATCCGCCCCACATGGAGTGGTCTTTCTCCACGTCACTTATGTCCCTGCTCAAGAGAAG
AACTTTACGACAGCTCCAGCAATCTGTCACGATGGCAAAGCGCACTTTCCCAGGGAAGGCGTTTTCGTCA
GTAATGGCACGCATTGGTTTGTGACCCAAAGGAATTTCTATGAACCCCAAATCATAACCACTGACAATAC
ATTTGTCTCAGGCAACTGTGATGTGGTCATTGGGATCGTGAACAACACGGTATATGATCCCCTGCAACCC
GAGTTGGATAGCTTCAAAGAGGAATTGGATAAATACTTTAAGAATCATACTTCACCCGATGTTGATCTCG
GGGACATATCAGGAATAAATGCAAGTGTCGTCAACATTCAGAAAGAGATTGATCGCCTTAATGAGGTCGC
CAAGAACTTGAATGAATCTTTGATCGACTTGCAAGAACTGGGCAAATACGAACAATATATTAAATGGCCC
TGGTACATTTGGTTGGGCTTTATCGCCGGACTTATAGCTATCGTTATGGTCACAATTATGTTGTGCTGTA
TGACTAGCTGTTGTTCCTGCTTGAAAGGATGTTGCAGTTGCGGATCTTGTTGTAAATAAAGGATCCTCTA
GAAGTTGTCTCCTCCTGCACTGACTGACTGATACAATCGATTTCTGGATCCGCAGGCCTAATCAACCTCT
GGATTACAAAATTTGTGAAAGATTGACTGGTATTCTTAACTATGTTGCTCCTTTTACGCTATGTGGATAC
GCTGCTTTAATGCCTTTGTATCATGCTATTGCTTCCCGTATGGCTTTCATTTTCTCCTCCTTGTATAAAT
CCTGGTTGCTGTCTCTTTATGAGGAGTTGTGGCCCGTTGTCAGGCAACGTGGCGTGGTGTGCACTGTGTT
TGCTGACGCAACCCCCACTGGTTGGGGCATTGCCACCACCTGTCAGCTCCTTTCCGGGACTTTCGCTTTC
CCCCTCCCTATTGCCACGGCGGAACTCATCGCCGCCTGCCTTGCCCGCTGCTGGACAGGGGCTCGGCTGT
TGGGCACTGACAATTCCGTGGTGTTGTCGGGGAAGCTGACGTCCTTTCCATGGCTGCTCGCCTGTGTTGC
CACCTGGATTCTGCGCGGGACGTCCTTCTGCTACGTCCCTTCGGCCCTCAATCCAGCGGACCTTCCTTCC
CGCGGCCTGCTGCCGGCTCTGCGGCCTCTTCCGCGTCTTCGCCTTCGCCCTCAGACGAGTCGGATCTCCC
TTTGGGCCGCCTCCCCGCCTGTCTAGCTTGACTGACTGAGATACAGCGTACCTTCAGCTCACAGACATGA
TAAGATACATTGATGAGTTTGGACAAACCACAACTAGAATGCAGTGAAAAAAATGCTTTATTTGTGAAAT
TTGTGATGCTATTGCTTTATTTGTAACCATTATAAGCTGCAATAAACAAGTTAACAACAACAATTGCATT
CATTTTATGTTTCAGGTTCAGGGGGAGGTGTGGGAGGTTTTTTAAAGCAAGTAAAACCTCTACAAATGTG
GTATTGGCCCATCTCTATCGGTATCGTAGCATAACCCCTTGGGGCCTCTAAACGGGTCTTGAGGGGTTTT
TTGTGCCCCTCGGGCCGGATTGCTATCTACCGGCATTGGCGCAGAAAAAAATGCCTGATGCGACGCTGCG
CGTCTTATACTCCCACATATGCCAGATTCAGCAACGGATACGGCTTCCCCAACTTGCCCACTTCCATACG
TGTCCTCCTTACCAGAAATTTATCCTTAAGGTCGTCAGCTATCCTGCAGGCGATCTCTCGATTTCGATCA
AGACATTCCTTTAATGGTCTTTTCTGGACACCACTAGGGGTCAGAAGTAGTTCATCAAACTTTCTTCCCT
CCCTAATCTCATTGGTTACCTTGGGCTATCGAAACTTAATTAAGCGATCTGCATCTCAATTAGTCAGCAA
CCATAGTCCCGCCCCTAACTCCGCCCATCCCGCCCCTAACTCCGCCCAGTTCCGCCCATTCTCCGCCCCA
TCGCTGACTAATTTTTTTTATTTATGCAGAGGCCGAGGCCGCCTCGGCCTCTGAGCTATTCCAGAAGTAG
TGAGGAGGCTTTTTTGGAGGCCTAGGCTTTTGCAAAGGAGGTAGCCAACATGATTGAACAAGATGGATTG
CACGCAGGTTCTCCCGCCGCTTGGGTGGAGAGGCTATTCGGCTATGACTGGGCACAACAGACAATCGGCT
GCTCTGATGCCGCCGTGTTCCGGCTGTCAGCGCAGGGGCGCCCGGTTCTTTTTGTCAAGACCGACCTGTC
CGGTGCCCTGAATGAACTCCAGGACGAGGCAGCGCGGCTATCGTGGCTGGCCACGACGGGCGTTCCTTGC
GCAGCTGTGCTCGACGTTGTCACTGAAGCGGGAAGGGACTGGCTGCTATTGGGCGAAGTGCCGGGGCAGG
ATCTCCTGTCATCTCACCTTGCTCCTGCCGAGAAAGTATCCATCATGGCTGATGCAATGCGGCGGCTGCA
TACGCTTGATCCGGCTACCTGCCCATTCGACCACCAAGCGAAACATCGCATCGAGCGAGCACGTACTCGG
ATGGAAGCCGGTCTTGTCGATCAGGATGATCTGGACGAAGAGCATCAGGGGCTCGCGCCAGCCGAACTGT
TCGCCAGGCTCAAGGCGCGGATGCCCGACGGCGAGGATCTCGTCGTGACCCACGGCGATGCCTGCTTGCC
GAATATCATGGTGGAAAATGGCCGCTTTTCTGGATTCATCGACTGTGGCCGGCTGGGTGTGGCGGACCGC
TATCAGGACATAGCGTTGGCTACCCGTGATATTGCTGAAGAGCTTGGCGGCGAATGGGCTGACCGCTTCC
TCGTGCTTTACGGTATCGCCGCTCCCGATTCGCAGCGCATCGCCTTCTATCGCCTTCTTGACGAGTTCTT
CTAGTATGTAAGCCCTGTGCCTTCTAGTTGCCAGCCATCTGTTGTTTGCCCCTCCCCCGTGCCTTCCTTG
ACCCTGGAAGGTGCCACTCCCACTGTCCTTTCCTAATAAAATGAGGAAATTGCATCGCATTGTCTGAGTA
GGTGTCATTCTATTCTGGGGGGTGGGGTGGGGCAGGACAGCAAGGGGGAGGATTGGGAAGACAATAGCAG
GCATGCTGGGGATGCGGTGGGCTCTATGGTTAATTAACCAGTCAAGTCAGCTACTTGGCGAGATCGACTT
GTCTGGGTTTCGACTACGCTCAGAATTGCGTCAGTCAAGTTCGATCTGGTCCTTGCTATTGCACCCGTTC
TCCGATTACGAGTTTCATTTAAATCATGTGAGCAAAAGGCCAGCAAAAGGCCAGGAACCGTAAAAAGGCC
GCGTTGCTGGCGTTTTTCCATAGGCTCCGCCCCCCTGACGAGCATCACAAAAATCGACGCTCAAGTCAGA
GGTGGCGAAACCCGACAGGACTATAAAGATACCAGGCGTTTCCCCCTGGAAGCTCCCTCGTGCGCTCTCC
TGTTCCGACCCTGCCGCTTACCGGATACCTGTCCGCCTTTCTCCCTTCGGGAAGCGTGGCGCTTTCTCAT
AGCTCACGCTGTAGGTATCTCAGTTCGGTGTAGGTCGTTCGCTCCAAGCTGGGCTGTGTGCACGAACCCC
CCGTTCAGCCCGACCGCTGCGCCTTATCCGGTAACTATCGTCTTGAGTCCAACCCGGTAAGACACGACTT
ATCGCCACTGGCAGCAGCCACTGGTAACAGGATTAGCAGAGCGAGGTATGTAGGCGGTGCTACAGAGTTC
TTGAAGTGGTGGCCTAACTACGGCTACACTAGAAGAACAGTATTTGGTATCTGCGCTCTGCTGAAGCCAG
TTACCTTCGGAAAAAGAGTTGGTAGCTCTTGATCCGGCAAACAAACCACCGCTGGTAGCGGTGGTTTTTT
TGTTTGCAAGCAGCAGATTACGCGCAGAAAAAAAGGATCTCAAGAAGATCCTTTGATCTTTTCTACGGGG
TCTGACGCTCAGTGGAACGAAAACTCACGTTAAGGGATTTTGGTCATGAGATTATCAAAAAGGATCTTCA
CCTAGATCCTTTTAAATTAAAAATGAAGTTTTAAATCAATCTAAAGTATATATGAGTAAACTTGGTCTGA
CAGTTACCAATGCTTAATCAGTGAGGCACCTATCTCAGCGATCTGTCTATTTCGTTCATCCATAGTTGCA
TTTAAATTTCCGAACTCTCCAAGGCCCTCGTCGGAAAATCTTCAAACCTTTCGTCCGATCCATCTTGCAG
GCTACCTCTCGAACGAACTATCGCAAGTCTCTTGGCCGGCCTTGCGCCTTGGCTATTGCTTGGCAGCGCC
TATCGCCAGGTATTACTCCAATCCCGAATATCCGAGATCGGGATCACCCGAGAGAAGTTCAACCTACATC
CTCAATCCCGATCTATCCGAGATCCGAGGAATATCGAAATCGGGGCGCGCCTGGTGTACCGAGAACGATC
CTCTCAGTGCGAGTCTCGACGATCCATATCGTTGCTTGGCAGTCAGCCAGTCGGAATCCAGCTTGGGACC
CAGGAAGTCCAATCGTCAGATATTGTACTCAAGCCTGGTCACGGCAGCGTACCGATCTGTTTAAACCTAG
ATATTGATAGTCTGATCGGTCAACGTATAATCGAGTCCTAGCTTTTGCAAACATCTATCAAGAGACAGGA
TCAGCAGGAGGCTTTCGCATGAGTATTCAACATTTCCGTGTCGCCCTTATTCCCTTTTTTGCGGCATTTT
GCCTTCCTGTTTTTGCTCACCCAGAAACGCTGGTGAAAGTAAAAGATGCTGAAGATCAGTTGGGTGCGCG
AGTGGGTTACATCGAACTGGATCTCAACAGCGGTAAGATCCTTGAGAGTTTTCGCCCCGAAGAACGCTTT
CCAATGATGAGCACTTTTAAAGTTCTGCTATGTGGCGCGGTATTATCCCGTATTGACGCCGGGCAAGAGC
AACTCGGTCGCCGCATACACTATTCTCAGAATGACTTGGTTGAGTATTCACCAGTCACAGAAAAGCATCT
TACGGATGGCATGACAGTAAGAGAATTATGCAGTGCTGCCATAACCATGAGTGATAACACTGCGGCCAAC
TTACTTCTGACAACGATTGGAGGACCGAAGGAGCTAACCGCTTTTTTGCACAACATGGGGGATCATGTAA
CTCGCCTTGATCGTTGGGAACCGGAGCTGAATGAAGCCATACCAAACGACGAGCGTGACACCACGATGCC
TGTAGCAATGGCAACAACCTTGCGTAAACTATTAACTGGCGAACTACTTACTCTAGCTTCCCGGCAACAG
TTGATAGACTGGATGGAGGCGGATAAAGTTGCAGGACCACTTCTGCGCTCGGCCCTTCCGGCTGGCTGGT
TTATTGCTGATAAATCTGGAGCCGGTGAGCGTGGGTCTCGCGGTATCATTGCAGCACTGGGGCCAGATGG
TAAGCCCTCCCGTATCGTAGTTATCTACACGACGGGGAGTCAGGCAACTATGGATGAACGAAATAGACAG
ATCGCTGAGATAGGTGCCTCACTGATTAAGCATTGGTAACCGATTCTAGGTGCATTGGCGCAGAAAAAAA
TGCCTGATGCGACGCTGCGCGTCTTATACTCCCACATATGCCAGATTCAGCAACGGATACGGCTTCCCCA
ACTTGCCCACTTCCATACGTGTCCTCCTTACCAGAAATTTATCCTTAAGATCCCGAATCGTTTAAACTCG
ACTCTGGCTCTATCGAATCTCCGTCGTTTCGAGCTTACGCGAACAGCCGTGGCGCTCATTTGCTCGTCGG
GCATCGAATCTCGTCAGCTATCGTCAGCTTACCTTTTTGGCAGCGATCGCGGCTCCCGACATCTTGGACC
ATTAGCTCCACAGGTATCTTCTTCCCTCTAGTGGTCATAACAGCAGCTTCAGCTACCTCTCAATTCAAAA
AACCCCTCAAGACCCGTTTAGAGGCCCCAAGGGGTTATGCTATCAATCGTTGCGTTACACACACAAAAAA
CCAACACACATCCATCTTCGATGGATAGCGATTTTATTATCTAACTGCTGATCGAGTGTAGCCAGATCTA
GTAATCAATTACGGGGTCATTAGTTCATAGCCCATATATGGAGTTCCGCGTTACATAACTTACGGTAAAT
GGCCCGCCTGGCTGACCGCCCAACGACCCCCGCCCATTGACGTCAATAATGACGTATGTTCCCATAGTAA
CGCCAATAGGGACTTTCCATTGACGTCAATGGGTGGAGTATTTACGGTAAACTGCCCACTTGGCAGTACA
TCAAGTGTATCATATGCCAAGTACGCCCCCTATTGACGTCAATGACGGTAAATGGCCCGCCTGGCATTAT
GCCCAGTACATGACCTTATGGGACTTTCCTACTTGGCAGTACATCTACGTATTAGTCATCGCTATTACCA
TGCTGATGCGGTTTTGGCAGTACATCAATGGGCGTGGATAGCGGTTTGACTCACGGGGATTTCCAAGTCT
CCACCCCATTGACGTCAATGGGAGTTTGTTTTGGCACCAAAATCAACGGGACTTTCCAAAATGTCGTAAC
AACTCCGCCCCATTGACGCAAATGGGCGGTAGGCGTGTACGGTGGGAGGTCTATATAAGCAGAGCTGGTT
TAGTGAACCGTCAGATCGCCTGGAGACGCCATCCACGCTGTTTTGACCTCCATAGAAGACACCGGGACCG
ATCCAGCCTCCCCTCGAAGCTTACATGTGGTACCGAGCTCGGATCCTGAGAACTTCAGGGTGAGTCTATG
GGACCCTTGATGTTTTCTTTCCCCTTCTTTTCTATGGTTAAGTTCATGTCATAGGAAGGGGAGAAGTAAC
AGGGTACACATATTGACCAAATCAGGGTAATTTTGCATTTGTAATTTTAAAAAATGCTTTCTTCTTTTAA
TATACTTTTTTGTTTATCTTATTTCTAATACTTTCCCTAATCTCTTTCTTTCAGGGCAATAATGATACAA
TGTATCATGCCTCTTTGCACCATTCTAAAGAATAACAGTGATAATTTCTGGGTTAAGGCAATAGCAATAT
TTCTGCATATAAATATTTCTGCATATAAATTGTAACTGATGTAAGAGGTTTCATATTGCTAATAGCAGCT
ACAATCCAGCTACCATTCTGCTTTTATTTTATGGTTGGGATAAGGCTGGATTATTCTGAGTCCAAGCTAG
GCCCTTTTGCTAATCATGTTCATACCTCTTATCTTCCTCCCACAGCTCCTGGGCAACGTGCTGGTCTGTG
TGCTGGCCCATCACTTTGGCAAAGGCGGCCGC
